Addgene plasmid #92090: YSBE 731 : pHYG_4xFLAG
Purpose: Plasmid for tagging proteins in Cryptococcus neoformans; 4xFLAG tag, HYG selection
Depositing lab: Yong-Sun Bahn. Depositing organization: Yonsei University. Publication: Molecular Characterization of Adenylyl Cyclase Complex Proteins Using Versatile Protein-Tagging Plasmid Systems in Cryptococcus neoformans. So YS, Yang DH, Jung KW, Huh WK, Bahn YS. J Microbiol Biotechnol. 2017 Feb 28;27(2):357-364. doi: 10.4014/jmb.1609.09036. PubMed 27780958.
Backbone
  Vector backbone: pTOP-V2
  Backbone manufacturer: Enzynomics, Korea
  Vector type: tagging proteins in Cryptococcus neoforman
  Selectable markers: Hygromycin
Growth in bacteria
  Bacterial resistance: Ampicillin and Kanamycin, 100 & 50 μg/mL
  Growth temperature: 37°C
  Growth strain: ccdB Survival
  Copy number: Unknown
Gene/Insert
  Gene/Insert name: 4xFlag
  Cloning method: Unknown
  Sequencing primers: 5′ M13R; 3′ M13F
Terms and licenses: Academic/Nonprofit Terms; Industry Terms: Not Available to Industry
How to cite: YSBE 731 : pHYG_4xFLAG was a gift from Yong-Sun Bahn (Addgene plasmid # 92090 ; http://n2t.net/addgene:92090 ; RRID:Addgene_92090)
