[The description below was written by a language model from this plasmid's Addgene catalogue record and pLannotate feature annotations shown in this document.]
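Description:
YSBE 731 : pHYG_4xFLAG is a template plasmid for epitope-tagging proteins in the fungal pathogen Cryptococcus neoformans, built on the pTOP-V2 bacterial cloning backbone (6,271 nt in the sequenced record). It replicates in E. coli from a high-copy ColE1/pUC-type origin and carries both a β-lactamase gene (ampicillin resistance) and a Tn5-derived NeoR/KanR aminoglycoside phosphotransferase (kanamycin resistance), consistent with the dual ampicillin and kanamycin selection listed. The backbone also retains the lac promoter/operator region with a CAP binding site, a lacZα fragment, and a partial ccdB toxin sequence. These are remnants of the vector's positive-selection cloning site, and the ccdB sequence fits with the record specifying a ccdB-tolerant propagation strain.

The payload lies between the M13 primer sites and has two parts. One is a HygR (aph(4)-Ia) coding sequence that gives hygromycin selection in Cryptococcus. The other is a 4xFLAG tag, which the annotation software detects as several adjacent FLAG and 3xFLAG fragments on the strand opposite to HygR. The table leaves gaps upstream and downstream of HygR and next to the tag. These presumably hold the fungal promoter and terminator elements, but the record does not identify them.

No target gene is included, so the plasmid supplies a tag-plus-marker module rather than an expression construct. Such a module is typically joined to sequences from a gene of interest so that the encoded protein carries the FLAG epitopes for antibody-based detection or purification, with transformants selected on hygromycin. The record does not describe the exact tagging strategy. The associated publication presents the plasmid as part of a versatile tagging plasmid system used to characterise adenylyl cyclase complex proteins.
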