Features (pLannotate 1.2.2; 15 found; start..end, strand, type, name):
      2..94      +  CDS            lacI (fragment): lac repressor; lacI; The lac repressor binds to the lac operator to inhibit transcription in E. coli. This inhibition can be relieved by adding lactose or isopropyl-β-D-thiogalactopyranoside (IPTG).
    107..128     +  protein_bind   CAP binding site: CAP binding activates transcription in the presence of cAMP. E. coli catabolite activator protein
    143..173     +  promoter       lac promoter: promoter for the E. coli lac operon
    181..197     +  protein_bind   lac operator: The lac repressor binds to the lac operator to inhibit transcription in E. coli. This inhibition can be relieved by adding lactose or isopropyl-β-D-thiogalactopyranoside (IPTG). lac repressor encoded by lacI
   1019..2044    +  CDS            HygR: aminoglycoside phosphotransferase from E. coli; aph(4)-Ia; confers resistance to hygromycin
   2619..2648    -  CDS            3xFLAG (fragment): three tandem FLAG® epitope tags
   2657..2677    -  CDS            FLAG (fragment): FLAG® epitope tag, followed by an enterokinase cleavage site
   2710..2734    -  CDS            3xFLAG (fragment): three tandem FLAG® epitope tags
   2850..2997    +  CDS            lacZα (fragment): LacZα fragment of β-galactosidase; lacZ fragment
   3007..3310    +  CDS            ccdB (fragment): CcdB, a bacterial toxin that poisons DNA gyrase; ccdB; Plasmids containing the ccdB gene cannot be propagated in standard E. coli strains.
   3358..3627    +  CDS            tnpA (fragment): TN5P_ECOLX - Also known as tnp. Experimental evidence at protein level: Swiss-Prot protein existence level 1. Mediates transposition of transposon Tn5 by a 'cut and paste' mechanism. First, the monomeric transposase binds the 19 bp inverted DNA repeats flanking the transposon. Then, dimerization of the DNA- bound transposase creates a synaptic DNA complex. After nicking of the first DNA strand, excision of the transposon proceeds through a series of intermediates. The transposase then mediates the insertion of the transposon at a new site by strand transfer. The activity of the wild- type tran
   3659..4453    +  CDS            NeoR/KanR: aminoglycoside phosphotransferase from Tn5; aph(3')-II (or nptII); confers resistance to neomycin, kanamycin, and G418 (Geneticin®)
   4454..4470    +  promoter       AmpR promoter (fragment): bla
   4471..5331    +  CDS            AmpR: β-lactamase; bla; confers resistance to ampicillin, carbenicillin, and related antibiotics
   5502..6090    +  rep_origin     ori: high-copy-number ColE1/pMB1/pBR322/pUC origin of replication
>Addgene plasmid #92090 | YSBE 731 : pHYG_4xFLAG | addgene full sequence | sequence record 180535 | Addgene NGS Result
AGCGCCCAATACGCAAACCGCCTCTCCCCGCGCGTTGGCCGATTCATTAATGCAGCTGGCACGACAGGTT
TCCCGACTGGAAAGCGGGCAGTGAGCGCAACGCAATTAATGTGAGTTAGCTCACTCATTAGGCACCCCAG
GCTTTACACTTTATGCTTCCGGCTCGTATGTTGTGTGGAATTGTGAGCGGATAACAATTTCACACAGGAA
ACAGCTATGACCATGATTACGCCAAGCTTGCATGCAGGATTCGAGTGGCATGGTGTGCACTGAGTGTATG
GTTGTCGGAGGAGAGGATGATGGTAACAACAATAGCAGCAACGTCACTCGACGCGCGTCCGGTGTGCCAC
ACGGGGTAACGCCGAGTCGCCGTCAGGGTCGCCGAGACCACTCTCACAGCGTCACCGTTGGCACCAGCTC
AGCTTACAGCTTCTATCCTCCGCCAGCATCCACATACATCCCCTATACCGCATCCCCCACCCACTGCCCA
AGGTGAGTCATCTTCCCGCCCCCTTCCCTTGCCCGCCACTCAGTCCTCCATCCTCCACTAATCCACCTTA
TCGCACCCACCGCCTATCGCACATCCGAGCACAATGCTGGGCCTGCCAGGGGCTGCTAGATGGTGCTCTC
CCCACGCTGATCTGCATGCCGGCCATTGGATCATGGGTGCTAGGTGCTGGGTGCTGGATGTTGGATGCTG
GATGCTGGGTGCACGCTTGGTCATTTCCTTCCAGGATTGACGGTCGCCGAGAGGACGACGTGGCGTTCGA
CAACGAGGGCCGATAGCACCGCATCGCCTCGACCTGCATCCATCTCGCCTTGTCCTTTTGGTGCAACAAT
CCATCCGTGCTGGTGCCACACGCATAGCTGGAAGAGATGGATGTGCGTTGAACAGAGCTGCCGTCAGGAC
TTTTTGGTGCACGGACCCTATTGTCCTCCCCAATCTTCACCGCGTCTCCTAATATGCAGCCTCTTTGCTA
ATTGTCTTTTTCCATTAGTAAACTCGCCCAACATGTCTATGAAAAAGCCTGAACTCACCGCGACGTCTGT
CGAGAAGTTTCTGATCGAAAAGTTCGACAGCGTCTCCGACCTGATGCAGCTCTCGGAGGGCGAAGAATCT
CGTGCTTTCAGCTTCGATGTAGGAGGGCGTGGATATGTCCTGCGGGTAAATAGCTGCGCCGATGGTTTCT
ACAAAGATCGTTATGTTTATCGGCACTTTGCATCGGCCGCGCTCCCGATTCCGGAAGTGCTTGACATTGG
GGAATTCAGCGAGAGCCTGACCTATTGCATCTCCCGCCGTGCACAGGGTGTCACGTTGCAAGACCTGCCT
GAAACCGAACTGCCCGCTGTTCTGCAGCCGGTCGCGGAGGCCATGGATGCGATCGCTGCGGCCGATCTTA
GCCAGACGAGCGGGTTCGGCCCATTCGGACCGCAAGGAATCGGTCAATACACTACATGGCGTGATTTCAT
ATGCGCGATTGCTGATCCCCATGTGTATCACTGGCAAACTGTGATGGACGACACCGTCAGTGCGTCCGTC
GCGCAGGCTCTCGATGAGCTGATGCTTTGGGCCGAGGACTGCCCCGAAGTCCGGCACCTCGTGCACGCGG
ATTTCGGCTCCAACAATGTCCTGACGGACAATGGCCGCATAACAGCGGTCATTGACTGGAGCGAGGCGAT
GTTCGGGGATTCCCAATACGAGGTCGCCAACATCTTCTTCTGGAGGCCGTGGTTGGCTTGTATGGAGCAG
CAGACGCGCTACTTCGAGCGGAGGCATCCGGAGCTTGCAGGATCGCCGCGGCTCCGGGCGTATATGCTCC
GCATTGGTCTTGACCAACTCTATCAGAGCTTGGTTGACGGCAATTTCGATGATGCAGCTTGGGCGCAGGG
TCGATGCGACGCAATCGTCCGATCCGGAGCCGGGACTGTCGGGCGTACACAAATCGCCCGCAGAAGCGCG
GCCGTCTGGACCGATGGCTGTGTAGAAGTACTCGCCGATAGTGGAAACCGACGCCCCAGCACTCGTCCGA
GGGCAAAGGAATAGGTGAAGGCGGTAAGGGGTTAATTTTCCTTAGAGGGTGTATATATACATATTAGAGA
AGTGATACAATTTTAGCACACTGCGAATTCGAGACAGACATCGTGTCAATCATCTTTTTTGACATTATAT
GCCCATTAATCTATCTACAGACAACAATACCATCCTTCCCACCCTCAGCAACGCCGTTGAATCCTCAGGA
TCTTCATGGCTCCAAGCTTGGTACCGAGCTCGGATCCACTAGTAACGGCCGCCAGTGTGCTGGAATTCGC
CCTTGTACCAATCTATCCCTCTCTCCGAACAATCTCCACATTCCCTCCCTTCTGCTCCCTGAACCCGCAA
CACGAGCCGTCCACACTTCTTCTCAACTTTGCGCTTCTCAACTTTTGCTTATGCAATCTTGCTCCACCAT
CTATCATCCCAACTTATCCCGACTCTTCCTCGTCCCACCGCCCACCACACACCACATTACTTTCAGGCTC
CTGAATACAACACATCATTCATAAGTTCAAGTATACGCCAACATCTCTTCTTTCGTTATAAATAAAAAGA
AAGAAAGAAAGAAGAACGATTCTTTTAGTCGACCTTATCGTCGTCATCCTTGTAATCTTCTAGACACTTG
TCGTCGTCGTCCTTGTAGTCTCCCTTATCGTCATCGTCTTTGTAGTCACCCTTATCGTCGTCATCCTTGT
AATCTGGCGCGCCGCATGCTGCGGCCGCAAGGGCGAATTCTGCAGATATCCATCACACTGGCGGCCGCTC
GAGCATGCATCTAGAGGGCCCAATTCGCCCTATAGTGAATCGTATTACAATTCACTGGCCGTCGTTTTAC
AACGTCGTGACTGGGAAAACCCTGGCGTTACCCAACTTAATCGCCTTGCAGCACATCCCCCTTTCGCCAG
CTGGCGTAATAGCGAAGAGGCCCGCACCGATCGCCCTTCCCAACAGTTGCGCAGCCTATACGTACGGCAG
TTTAAGGTTTACACCTATAAAAGAGAGAGCCGTTATCGTCTGTTTGTGGATGTACAGAGTGATATTATTG
ACACGCCGGGGCGACGGATGGTGATCCCCCTGGCCAGTGCACGTCTGCTGTCAGATAAAGTCTCCCGTGA
ACTTTACCCGGTGGTGCATATCGGGGATGAAAGCTGGCGCATGATGACCACCGATATGGCCAGTGTGCCG
GTCTCCGTTATCGGGGAAGAAGTGGCTGATCTCAGCCACCGCGAAAATGACATCAAAAACGCCATTAACC
TGATGTTCTGGGGAATATAAATGTCAGGCATGAGATTATCAAAAAGGATCTTCACCTAGATCCTTTTCAC
GTAGAAAGCCAGTCCGCAGAAACGGTGCTGACCCCGGATGAATGTCAGCTACTGGGCTATCTGGACAAGG
GAAAACGCAAGCGCAAAGAGAAAGCAGGTAGCTTGCAGTGGGCTTACATGGCGATAGCTAGACTGGGCGG
TTTTATGGACAGCAAGCGAACCGGAATTGCCAGCTGGGGCGCCCTCTGGTAAGGTTGGGAAGCCCTGCAA
AGTAAACTGGATGGCTTTCTTGCCGCCAAGGATCTGATGGCGCAGGGGATCAAGCTCTGATCAAGAGACA
GGATGAGGATCGTTTCGCATGATTGAACAAGATGGATTGCACGCAGGTTCTCCGGCCGCTTGGGTGGAGA
GGCTATTCGGCTATGACTGGGCACAACAGACAATCGGCTGCTCTGATGCCGCCGTGTTCCGGCTGTCAGC
GCAGGGGCGCCCGGTTCTTTTTGTCAAGACCGACCTGTCCGGTGCCCTGAATGAACTGCAAGACGAGGCA
GCGCGGCTATCGTGGCTGGCCACGACGGGCGTTCCTTGCGCAGCTGTGCTCGACGTTGTCACTGAAGCGG
GAAGGGACTGGCTGCTATTGGGCGAAGTGCCGGGGCAGGATCTCCTGTCATCTCACCTTGCTCCTGCCGA
GAAAGTATCCATCATGGCTGATGCAATGCGGCGGCTGCATACGCTTGATCCGGCTACCTGCCCATTCGAC
CACCAAGCGAAACATCGCATCGAGCGAGCACGTACTCGGATGGAAGCCGGTCTTGTCGATCAGGATGATC
TGGACGAAGAGCATCAGGGGCTCGCGCCAGCCGAACTGTTCGCCAGGCTCAAGGCGAGCATGCCCGACGG
CGAGGATCTCGTCGTGACCCATGGCGATGCCTGCTTGCCGAATATCATGGTGGAAAATGGCCGCTTTTCT
GGATTCATCGACTGTGGCCGGCTGGGTGTGGCGGACCGCTATCAGGACATAGCGTTGGCTACCCGTGATA
TTGCTGAAGAGCTTGGCGGCGAATGGGCTGACCGCTTCCTCGTGCTTTACGGTATCGCCGCTCCCGATTC
GCAGCGCATCGCCTTCTATCGCCTTCTTGACGAGTTCTTCTGAATTGAAAAAGGAAGAGTATGAGTATTC
AACATTTCCGTGTCGCCCTTATTCCCTTTTTTGCGGCATTTTGCCTTCCTGTTTTTGCTCACCCAGAAAC
GCTGGTGAAAGTAAAAGATGCTGAAGATCAGTTGGGTGCACGAGTGGGTTACATCGAACTGGATCTCAAC
AGCGGTAAGATCCTTGAGAGTTTTCGCCCCGAAGAACGTTTTCCAATGATGAGCACTTTTAAAGTTCTGC
TATGTGGCGCGGTATTATCCCGTATTGACGCCGGGCAAGAGCAACTCGGTCGCCGCATACACTATTCTCA
GAATGACTTGGTTGAGTACTCACCAGTCACAGAAAAGCATCTTACGGATGGCATGACAGTAAGAGAATTA
TGCAGTGCTGCCATAACCATGAGTGATAACACTGCGGCCAACTTACTTCTGACAACGATCGGAGGACCGA
AGGAGCTAACCGCTTTTTTGCACAACATGGGGGATCATGTAACTCGCCTTGATCGTTGGGAACCGGAGCT
GAATGAAGCCATACCAAACGACGAGCGTGACACCACGATGCCTGTAGCAATGGCAACAACGTTGCGCAAA
CTATTAACTGGCGAACTACTTACTCTAGCTTCCCGGCAACAATTAATAGACTGGATGGAGGCGGATAAAG
TTGCAGGACCACTTCTGCGCTCGGCCCTTCCGGCTGGCTGGTTTATTGCTGATAAATCTGGAGCCGGTGA
GCGTGGGTCTCGCGGTATCATTGCAGCACTGGGGCCAGATGGTAAGCCCTCCCGTATCGTAGTTATCTAC
ACGACGGGGAGCCAGGCAACTATGGATGAACGAAATAGACAGATCGCTGAGATAGGTGCCTCACTGATTA
AGCATTGGTAACTGTCAGACCAAGTTTACTCATATATACTTTAGATTGATTTAAAACTTCATTTTTAATT
TAAAAGGATCTAGGTGAAGATCCTTTTTGATAATCTCATGACCAAAATCCCTTAACGTGAGTTTTCGTTC
CACTGAGCGTCAGACCCCGTAGAAAAGATCAAAGGATCTTCTTGAGATCCTTTTTTTCTGCGCGTAATCT
GCTGCTTGCAAACAAAAAAACCACCGCTACCAGCGGTGGTTTGTTTGCCGGATCAAGAGCTACCAACTCT
TTTTCCGAAGGTAACTGGCTTCAGCAGAGCGCAGATACCAAATACTGTTCTTCTAGTGTAGCCGTAGTTA
GGCCACCACTTCAAGAACTCTGTAGCACCGCCTACATACCTCGCTCTGCTAATCCTGTTACCAGTGGCTG
CTGCCAGTGGCGATAAGTCGTGTCTTACCGGGTTGGATTCAAGACGATAGTTACCGGATAAGGCGCAGCG
GTCGGGCTGAACGGGGGGTTCGTGCACACAGCCCAGCTTGGAGCGAACGACCTACACCGAACTGAGATAC
CTACAGCGTGAGCTATGAGAAAGCGCCACGCTTCCCGAAGGGAGAAAGGCGGACAGGTATCCGGTAAGCG
GCAGGGTCGGAACAGGAGAGCGCACGAGGGAGCTTCCAGGGGGAAACGCCTGGTATCTTTATAGTCCTGT
CGGGTTTCGCCACCTCTGACTTGAGCGTCGATTTTTGTGATGCTCGTCAGGGGGGCGGAGCCTATGGAAA
AACGCCAGCAACGCGGCCTTTTTACGGTTCCTGGCCTTTTGCTGGCCTTTTGCTCACATGTTCTTTCCTG
CGTTATCCCCTGATTCTGTGGATAACCGTATTACCGCCTTTGAGTGAGCTGATACCGCTCGCCGCAGCCG
AACGACCGAGCGCAGCGAATCAGTGAGCGAGGAAGCGGAAG
